>Addgene plasmid #136435 | pCEP4-myc-PDGFRalpha-Y206S | depositor full sequence | sequence record 263245 | pCEP4-myc-PDGFRalpha-Y206S sequence 13705 bps
GCTAGCGCCACCATGAAGACCATCATCGCCCTGAGCTACATCTTCTGCCTGGTGTTCGCCGAGCAGAAAT
TGATCAGCGAGGAGGACCTGGGCAGCCCTGGAGGCGCCTCTGGCCAGCTTTCATTACCCTCTATCCTTCC
AAATGAAAATGAAAAGGTTGTGCAGCTGAATTCATCCTTTTCTCTGAGATGCTTTGGGGAGAGTGAAGTG
AGCTGGCAGTACCCCATGTCTGAAGAAGAGAGCTCCGATGTGGAAATCAGAAATGAAGAAAACAACAGCG
GCCTTTTTGTGACGGTCTTGGAAGTGAGCAGTGCCTCGGCGGCCCACACAGGGTTGTACACTTGCTATTA
CAACCACACTCAGACAGAAGAGAATGAGCTTGAAGGCAGGCACATTTACATCTATGTGCCAGACCCAGAT
GTAGCCTTTGTACCTCTAGGAATGACGGATTATTTAGTCATCGTGGAGGATGATGATTCTGCCATTATAC
CTTGTCGCACAACTGATCCCGAGACTCCTGTAACCTTACACAACAGTGAGGGGGTGGTACCTGCCTCCTA
TGACAGCAGACAGGGCTTTAATGGGACCTTCACTGTAGGGCCCTATATCTGTGAGGCCACCGTCAAAGGA
AAGAAGTTCCAGACCATCCCATTTAATGTTTCTGCTTTAAAAGCAACATCAGAGCTGGATCTAGAAATGG
AAGCTCTTAAAACCGTGTATAAGTCAGGGGAAACGATTGTGGTCACCTGTGCTGTTTTTAACAATGAGGT
GGTTGACCTTCAATGGACTTACCCTGGAGAAGTGAAAGGCAAAGGCATCACAATGCTGGAAGAAATCAAA
GTCCCATCCATCAAATTGGTGTACACTTTGACGGTCCCCGAGGCCACGGTGAAAGACAGTGGAGATTACG
AATGTGCTGCCCGCCAGGCTACCAGGGAGGTCAAAGAAATGAAGAAAGTCACTATTTCTGTCCATGAGAA
AGGTTTCATTGAAATCAAACCCACCTTCAGCCAGTTGGAAGCTGTCAACCTGCATGAAGTCAAACATTTT
GTTGTAGAGGTGCGGGCCTACCCACCTCCCAGGATATCCTGGCTGAAAAACAATCTGACTCTGATTGAAA
ATCTCACTGAGATCACCACTGATGTGGAAAAGATTCAGGAAATAAGGTATCGAAGCAAATTAAAGCTGAT
CCGTGCTAAGGAAGAAGACAGTGGCCATTATACTATTGTAGCTCAAAATGAAGATGCTGTGAAGAGCTAT
ACTTTTGAACTGTTAACTCAAGTTCCTTCATCCATTCTGGACTTGGTCGATGATCACCATGGCTCAACTG
GGGGACAGACCGTACGGTGCACAGCTGAAGGCACGCCGCTTCCTGATATTGAGTGGATGATATGCAAAGA
TATTAAGAAATGTAATAATGAAACTTCCTGGACTATTTTGGCCAACAATGTCTCAAACATCATCACGGAG
ATCCACTCCCGAGACAGGAGTACCGTGGAGGGCCGTGTGACTTTCGCCAAAGTGGAGGAGACCATCGCCG
TGCGATGCCTGGCTAAGAATCTCCTTGGAGCTGAGAACCGAGAGCTGAAGCTGGTGGCTCCCACCCTGCG
TTCTGAACTCACGGTGGCTGCTGCAGTCCTGGTGCTGTTGGTGATTGTGATCATCTCACTTATTGTCCTG
GTTGTCATTTGGAAACAGAAACCGAGGTATGAAATTCGCTGGAGGGTCATTGAATCAATCAGCCCGGATG
GACATGAATATATTTATGTGGACCCGATGCAGCTGCCTTATGACTCAAGATGGGAGTTTCCAAGAGATGG
ACTAGTGCTTGGTCGGGTCTTGGGGTCTGGAGCGTTTGGGAAGGTGGTTGAAGGAACAGCCTATGGATTA
AGCCGGTCCCAACCTGTCATGAAAGTTGCAGTGAAGATGCTAAAACCCACGGCCAGATCCAGTGAAAAAC
AAGCTCTCATGTCTGAACTGAAGATAATGACTCACCTGGGGCCACATTTGAACATTGTAAACTTGCTGGG
AGCCTGCACCAAGTCAGGCCCCATTTACATCATCACAGAGTATTGCTTCTATGGAGATTTGGTCAACTAT
TTGCATAAGAATAGGGATAGCTTCCTGAGCCACCACCCAGAGAAGCCAAAGAAAGAGCTGGATATCTTTG
GATTGAACCCTGCTGATGAAAGCACACGGAGCTATGTTATTTTATCTTTTGAAAACAATGGTGACTACAT
GGACATGAAGCAGGCTGATACTACACAGTATGTCCCCATGCTAGAAAGGAAAGAGGTTTCTAAATATTCC
GACATCCAGAGATCACTCTATGATCGTCCAGCCTCATATAAGAAGAAATCTATGTTAGACTCAGAAGTCA
AAAACCTCCTTTCAGATGATAACTCAGAAGGCCTTACTTTATTGGATTTGTTGAGCTTCACCTATCAAGT
TGCCCGAGGAATGGAGTTTTTGGCTTCAAAAAATTGTGTCCACCGTGATCTGGCTGCTCGCAACGTCCTC
CTGGCACAAGGAAAAATTGTGAAGATCTGTGACTTTGGCCTGGCCAGAGACATCATGCATGATTCGAACT
ATGTGTCGAAAGGCAGTACCTTTCTGCCCGTGAAGTGGATGGCTCCTGAGAGCATCTTTGACAACCTCTA
CACCACACTGAGTGATGTCTGGTCTTATGGCATTCTGCTCTGGGAGATCTTTTCCCTTGGTGGCACCCCT
TACCCCGGCATGATGGTGGATTCTACTTTCTACAATAAGATCAAGAGTGGGTACCGGATGGCCAAGCCTG
ACCACGCTACCAGTGAAGTCTACGAGATCATGGTGAAATGCTGGAACAGTGAGCCGGAGAAGAGACCCTC
CTTTTACCACCTGAGTGAGATTGTGGAGAATCTGCTGCCTGGACAATATAAAAAGAGTTATGAAAAAATT
CACCTGGACTTCCTGAAGAGTGACCATCCTGCTGTGGCACGCATGCGTGTGGACTCAGACAATGCATACA
TTGGTGTCACCTACAAAAACGAGGAAGACAAGCTGAAGGACTGGGAGGGTGGTCTGGATGAGCAGAGACT
GAGCGCTGACAGTGGCTACATCATTCCTCTGCCTGACATTGACCCTGTCCCTGAGGAGGAGGACCTGGGC
AAGAGGAACAGACACAGCTCGCAGACCTCTGAAGAGAGTGCCATTGAGACGGGTTCCAGCAGTTCCACCT
TCATCAAGAGAGAGGACGAGACCATTGAAGACATCGACATGATGGACGACATCGGCATAGACTCTTCAGA
CCTGGTGGAAGACAGCTTCCTGTAATGACTCGAGGCCGGCAAGGCCGGATCCAGACATGATAAGATACAT
TGATGAGTTTGGACAAACCACAACTAGAATGCAGTGAAAAAAATGCTTTATTTGTGAAATTTGTGATGCT
ATTGCTTTATTTGTAACCATTATAAGCTGCAATAAACAAGTTAACAACAACAATTGCATTCATTTTATGT
TTCAGGTTCAGGGGGAGGTGGGGAGGTTTTTTAAAGCAAGTAAAACCTCTACAAATGTGGTATGGCTGAT
TATGATCCGGCTGCCTCGCGCGTTTCGGTGATGACGGTGAAAACCTCTGACACATGCAGCTCCCGGAGAC
GGTCACAGCTTGTCTGTAAGCGGATGCCGGGAGCAGACAAGCCCGTCAGGGCGCGTCAGCGGGTGTTGGC
GGGTGTCGGGGCGCAGCCATGACCGGTCGACTCTAGAGCCCCGCCGCCGGACGAACTAAACCTGACTACG
GCATCTCTGCCCCTTCTTCGCTGGTACGAGGAGCGCTTTTGTTTTGTATTCGGGGCAGTGCATGTAATCC
CTTCAGTTGGTTGGTACAACTTGCCAACTGGGCCCTGTTCCACATGTGACACGGGGGGGGACCAAACACA
AAGGGGTTCTCTGACTGTAGTTGACATCCTTATAAATGGATGTGCACATTTGCCAACACTGAGTGGCTTT
CATCCTGGAGCAGACTTTGCATGCTGTGGACTGCAACACAACATTGCCTTTATGTGTAACTCTTGGCTGA
AGCTCTTACACCAATGCTGGGGGACATGTACCTCCCAGGGGCCCAGGAAGACTACGGGAGGCTACACCAA
CGTCAATCAGAGGGGCCTGTGTAGCTACCGATAAGCGGACCCTCAAGAGGGCATTAGCAATAGTGTTTAT
AAGGCCCCCTTGTTAACCCTAAACGGGTAGCATATGCTTCCCGGGTAGTAGTATATACTATCCAGACTAA
CCCTAATTCAATAGCATATGTTACCCAACGGGAAGCATATGCTATCGAATTAGGGTTAGTAAAAGGGTCC
TAAGGAACAGCGATATCTCCCACCCCATGAGCTGTCACGGTTTTATTTACATGGGGTCAGGATTCCACGA
GGGTAGTGAACCATTTTAGTCACAAGGGCAGTGGCTGAAGATCAAGGAGCGGGCAGTGAACTCTCCTGAA
TCTTCGCCTGCTTCTTCATTCTCCTTCGTTTAGCTAATAGAATAACTGCTGAGTTGTGAACAGTAAGGTG
TATGTGAGGTGCTCGAAAACAAGGTTTCAGGTGACGCCCCCAGAATAAAATTTGGACGGGGGGTTCAGTG
GTGGCATTGTGCTATGACACCAATATAACCCTCACAAACCCCTTGGGCAATAAATACTAGTGTAGGAATG
AAACATTCTGAATATCTTTAACAATAGAAATCCATGGGGTGGGGACAAGCCGTAAAGACTGGATGTCCAT
CTCACACGAATTTATGGCTATGGGCAACACATAATCCTAGTGCAATATGATACTGGGGTTATTAAGATGT
GTCCCAGGCAGGGACCAAGACAGGTGAACCATGTTGTTACACTCTATTTGTAACAAGGGGAAAGAGAGTG
GACGCCGACAGCAGCGGACTCCACTGGTTGTCTCTAACACCCCCGAAAATTAAACGGGGCTCCACGCCAA
TGGGGCCCATAAACAAAGACAAGTGGCCACTCTTTTTTTTGAAATTGTGGAGTGGGGGCACGCGTCAGCC
CCCACACGCCGCCCTGCGGTTTTGGACTGTAAAATAAGGGTGTAATAACTTGGCTGATTGTAACCCCGCT
AACCACTGCGGTCAAACCACTTGCCCACAAAACCACTAATGGCACCCCGGGGAATACCTGCATAAGTAGG
TGGGCGGGCCAAGATAGGGGCGCGATTGCTGCGATCTGGAGGACAAATTACACACACTTGCGCCTGAGCG
CCAAGCACAGGGTTGTTGGTCCTCATATTCACGAGGTCGCTGAGAGCACGGTGGGCTAATGTTGCCATGG
GTAGCATATACTACCCAAATATCTGGATAGCATATGCTATCCTAATCTATATCTGGGTAGCATAGGCTAT
CCTAATCTATATCTGGGTAGCATATGCTATCCTAATCTATATCTGGGTAGTATATGCTATCCTAATTTAT
ATCTGGGTAGCATAGGCTATCCTAATCTATATCTGGGTAGCATATGCTATCCTAATCTATATCTGGGTAG
TATATGCTATCCTAATCTGTATCCGGGTAGCATATGCTATCCTAATAGAGATTAGGGTAGTATATGCTAT
CCTAATTTATATCTGGGTAGCATATACTACCCAAATATCTGGATAGCATATGCTATCCTAATCTATATCT
GGGTAGCATATGCTATCCTAATCTATATCTGGGTAGCATAGGCTATCCTAATCTATATCTGGGTAGCATA
TGCTATCCTAATCTATATCTGGGTAGTATATGCTATCCTAATTTATATCTGGGTAGCATAGGCTATCCTA
ATCTATATCTGGGTAGCATATGCTATCCTAATCTATATCTGGGTAGTATATGCTATCCTAATCTGTATCC
GGGTAGCATATGCTATCCTCATGCATATACAGTCAGCATATGATACCCAGTAGTAGAGTGGGAGTGCTAT
CCTTTGCATATGCCGCCACCTCCCAAGGGGGCGTGAATTTTCGCTGCTTGTCCTTTTCCTGCATGCTGGT
TGCTCCCATTCTTAGGTGAATTTAAGGAGGCCAGGCTAAAGCCGTCGCATGTCTGATTGCTCACCAGGTA
AATGTCGCTAATGTTTTCCAACGCGAGAAGGTGTTGAGCGCGGAGCTGAGTGACGTGACAACATGGGTAT
GCCCAATTGCCCCATGTTGGGAGGACGAAAATGGTGACAAGACAGATGGCCAGAAATACACCAACAGCAC
GCATGATGTCTACTGGGGATTTATTCTTTAGTGCGGGGGAATACACGGCTTTTAATACGATTGAGGGCGT
CTCCTAACAAGTTACATCACTCCTGCCCTTCCTCACCCTCATCTCCATCACCTCCTTCATCTCCGTCATC
TCCGTCATCACCCTCCGCGGCAGCCCCTTCCACCATAGGTGGAAACCAGGGAGGCAAATCTACTCCATCG
TCAAAGCTGCACACAGTCACCCTGATATTGCAGGTAGGAGCGGGCTTTGTCATAACAAGGTCCTTAATCG
CATCCTTCAAAACCTCAGCAAATATATGAGTTTGTAAAAAGACCATGAAATAACAGACAATGGACTCCCT
TAGCGGGCCAGGTTGTGGGCCGGGTCCAGGGGCCATTCCAAAGGGGAGACGACTCAATGGTGTAAGACGA
CATTGTGGAATAGCAAGGGCAGTTCCTCGCCTTAGGTTGTAAAGGGAGGTCTTACTACCTCCATATACGA
ACACACCGGCGACCCAAGTTCCTTCGTCGGTAGTCCTTTCTACGTGACTCCTAGCCAGGAGAGCTCTTAA
ACCTTCTGCAATGTTCTCAAATTTCGGGTTGGAACCTCCTTGACCACGATGCTTTCCAAACCACCCTCCT
TTTTTGCGCCTGCCTCCATCACCCTGACCCCGGGGTCCAGTGCTTGGGCCTTCTCCTGGGTCATCTGCGG
GGCCCTGCTCTATCGCTCCCGGGGGCACGTCAGGCTCACCATCTGGGCCACCTTCTTGGTGGTATTCAAA
ATAATCGGCTTCCCCTACAGGGTGGAAAAATGGCCTTCTACCTGGAGGGGGCCTGCGCGGTGGAGACCCG
GATGATGATGACTGACTACTGGGACTCCTGGGCCTCTTTTCTCCACGTCCACGACCTCTCCCCCTGGCTC
TTTCACGACTTCCCCCCCTGGCTCTTTCACGTCCTCTACCCCGGCGGCCTCCACTACCTCCTCGACCCCG
GCCTCCACTACCTCCTCGACCCCGGCCTCCACTGCCTCCTCGACCCCGGCCTCCACCTCCTGCTCCTGCC
CCTCCTGCTCCTGCCCCTCCTCCTGCTCCTGCCCCTCCTGCCCCTCCTGCTCCTGCCCCTCCTGCCCCTC
CTGCTCCTGCCCCTCCTGCCCCTCCTGCTCCTGCCCCTCCTGCCCCTCCTCCTGCTCCTGCCCCTCCTGC
CCCTCCTCCTGCTCCTGCCCCTCCTGCCCCTCCTGCTCCTGCCCCTCCTGCCCCTCCTGCTCCTGCCCCT
CCTGCCCCTCCTGCTCCTGCCCCTCCTGCTCCTGCCCCTCCTGCTCCTGCCCCTCCTGCTCCTGCCCCTC
CTGCCCCTCCTGCCCCTCCTCCTGCTCCTGCCCCTCCTGCTCCTGCCCCTCCTGCCCCTCCTGCCCCTCC
TGCTCCTGCCCCTCCTCCTGCTCCTGCCCCTCCTGCCCCTCCTGCCCCTCCTCCTGCTCCTGCCCCTCCT
GCCCCTCCTCCTGCTCCTGCCCCTCCTCCTGCTCCTGCCCCTCCTGCCCCTCCTGCCCCTCCTCCTGCTC
CTGCCCCTCCTGCCCCTCCTCCTGCTCCTGCCCCTCCTCCTGCTCCTGCCCCTCCTGCCCCTCCTGCCCC
TCCTCCTGCTCCTGCCCCTCCTCCTGCTCCTGCCCCTCCTGCCCCTCCTGCCCCTCCTGCCCCTCCTCCT
GCTCCTGCCCCTCCTCCTGCTCCTGCCCCTCCTGCTCCTGCCCCTCCCGCTCCTGCTCCTGCTCCTGTTC
CACCGTGGGTCCCTTTGCAGCCAATGCAACTTGGACGTTTTTGGGGTCTCCGGACACCATCTCTATGTCT
TGGCCCTGATCCTGAGCCGCCCGGGGCTCCTGGTCTTCCGCCTCCTCGTCCTCGTCCTCTTCCCCGTCCT
CGTCCATGGTTATCACCCCCTCTTCTTTGAGGTCCACTGCCGCCGGAGCCTTCTGGTCCAGATGTGTCTC
CCTTCTCTCCTAGGCCATTTCCAGGTCCTGTACCTGGCCCCTCGTCAGACATGATTCACACTAAAAGAGA
TCAATAGACATCTTTATTAGACGACGCTCAGTGAATACAGGGAGTGCAGACTCCTGCCCCCTCCAACAGC
CCCCCCACCCTCATCCCCTTCATGGTCGCTGTCAGACAGATCCAGGTCTGAAAATTCCCCATCCTCCGAA
CCATCCTCGTCCTCATCACCAATTACTCGCAGCCCGGAAAACTCCCGCTGAACATCCTCAAGATTTGCGT
CCTGAGCCTCAAGCCAGGCCTCAAATTCCTCGTCCCCCTTTTTGCTGGACGGTAGGGATGGGGATTCTCG
GGACCCCTCCTCTTCCTCTTCAAGGTCACCAGACAGAGATGCTACTGGGGCAACGGAAGAAAAGCTGGGT
GCGGCCTGTGAGGATCAGCTTATCGATGATAAGCTGTCAAACATGAGAATTCTTGAAGACGAAAGGGCCT
CGTGATACGCCTATTTTTATAGGTTAATGTCATGATAATAATGGTTTCTTAGACGTCAGGTGGCACTTTT
CGGGGAAATGTGCGCGGAACCCCTATTTGTTTATTTTTCTAAATACATTCAAATATGTATCCGCTCATGA
GACAATAACCCTGATAAATGCTTCAATAATATTGAAAAAGGAAGAGTATGAGTATTCAACATTTCCGTGT
CGCCCTTATTCCCTTTTTTGCGGCATTTTGCCTTCCTGTTTTTGCTCACCCAGAAACGCTGGTGAAAGTA
AAAGATGCTGAAGATCAGTTGGGTGCACGAGTGGGTTACATCGAACTGGATCTCAACAGCGGTAAGATCC
TTGAGAGTTTTCGCCCCGAAGAACGTTTTCCAATGATGAGCACTTTTAAAGTTCTGCTATGTGGCGCGGT
ATTATCCCGTGTTGACGCCGGGCAAGAGCAACTCGGTCGCCGCATACACTATTCTCAGAATGACTTGGTT
GAGTACTCACCAGTCACAGAAAAGCATCTTACGGATGGCATGACAGTAAGAGAATTATGCAGTGCTGCCA
TAACCATGAGTGATAACACTGCGGCCAACTTACTTCTGACAACGATCGGAGGACCGAAGGAGCTAACCGC
TTTTTTGCACAACATGGGGGATCATGTAACTCGCCTTGATCGTTGGGAACCGGAGCTGAATGAAGCCATA
CCAAACGACGAGCGTGACACCACGATGCCTGCAGCAATGGCAACAACGTTGCGCAAACTATTAACTGGCG
AACTACTTACTCTAGCTTCCCGGCAACAATTAATAGACTGGATGGAGGCGGATAAAGTTGCAGGACCACT
TCTGCGCTCGGCCCTTCCGGCTGGCTGGTTTATTGCTGATAAATCTGGAGCCGGTGAGCGTGGGTCTCGC
GGTATCATTGCAGCACTGGGGCCAGATGGTAAGCCCTCCCGTATCGTAGTTATCTACACGACGGGGAGTC
AGGCAACTATGGATGAACGAAATAGACAGATCGCTGAGATAGGTGCCTCACTGATTAAGCATTGGTAACT
GTCAGACCAAGTTTACTCATATATACTTTAGATTGATTTAAAACTTCATTTTTAATTTAAAAGGATCTAG
GTGAAGATCCTTTTTGATAATCTCATGACCAAAATCCCTTAACGTGAGTTTTCGTTCCACTGAGCGTCAG
ACCCCGTAGAAAAGATCAAAGGATCTTCTTGAGATCCTTTTTTTCTGCGCGTAATCTGCTGCTTGCAAAC
AAAAAAACCACCGCTACCAGCGGTGGTTTGTTTGCCGGATCAAGAGCTACCAACTCTTTTTCCGAAGGTA
ACTGGCTTCAGCAGAGCGCAGATACCAAATACTGTCCTTCTAGTGTAGCCGTAGTTAGGCCACCACTTCA
AGAACTCTGTAGCACCGCCTACATACCTCGCTCTGCTAATCCTGTTACCAGTGGCTGCTGCCAGTGGCGA
TAAGTCGTGTCTTACCGGGTTGGACTCAAGACGATAGTTACCGGATAAGGCGCAGCGGTCGGGCTGAACG
GGGGGTTCGTGCACACAGCCCAGCTTGGAGCGAACGACCTACACCGAACTGAGATACCTACAGCGTGAGC
TATGAGAAAGCGCCACGCTTCCCGAAGGGAGAAAGGCGGACAGGTATCCGGTAAGCGGCAGGGTCGGAAC
AGGAGAGCGCACGAGGGAGCTTCCAGGGGGAAACGCCTGGTATCTTTATAGTCCTGTCGGGTTTCGCCAC
CTCTGACTTGAGCGTCGATTTTTGTGATGCTCGTCAGGGGGGCGGAGCCTATGGAAAAACGCCAGCAACG
CGGCCTTTTTACGGTTCCTGGCCTTTTGCTGCGCCGCGTGCGGCTGCTGGAGATGGCGGACGCGATGGAT
ATGTTCTGCCAAGGGTTGGTTTGCGCATTCACAGTTCTCCGCAAGAATTGATTGGCTCCAATTCTTGGAG
TGGTGAATCCGTTAGCGAGGTGCCGCCGGCTTCCATTCAGGTCGAGGTGGCCCGGCTCCATGCACCGCGA
CGCAACGCGGGGAGGCAGACAAGGTATAGGGCGGCGCCTACAATCCATGCCAACCCGTTCCATGTGCTCG
CCGAGGCGGCATAAATCGCCGTGACGATCAGCGGTCCAGTGATCGAAGTTAGGCTGGTAAGAGCCGCGAG
CGATCCTTGAAGCTGTCCCTGATGGTCGTCATCTACCTGCCTGGACAGCATGGCCTGCAACGCGGGCATC
CCGATGCCGCCGGAAGCGAGAAGAATCATAATGGGGAAGGCCATCCAGCCTCGCGTCGCGAACGCCAGCA
AGACGTAGCCCAGCGCGTCGGCCGCCATGCCCTGCTTCATCCCCGTGGCCCGTTGCTCGCGTTTGCTGGC
GGTGTCCCCGGAAGAAATATATTTGCATGTCTTTAGTTCTATGATGACACAAACCCCGCCCAGCGTCTTG
TCATTGGCGAATTCGAACACGCAGATGCAGTCGGGGCGGCGCGGTCCCAGGTCCACTTCGCATATTAAGG
TGACGCGTGTGGCCTCGAACACCGAGCGACCCTGCAGCGACCCGCTTAACAGCGTCAACAGCGTGCCGCA
GATCCCGGGCAATGAGATATGAAAAAGCCTGAACTCACCGCGACGTCTGTCGAGAAGTTTCTGATCGAAA
AGTTCGACAGCGTCTCCGACCTGATGCAGCTCTCGGAGGGCGAAGAATCTCGTGCTTTCAGCTTCGATGT
AGGAGGGCGTGGATATGTCCTGCGGGTAAATAGCTGCGCCGATGGTTTCTACAAAGATCGTTATGTTTAT
CGGCACTTTGCATCGGCCGCGCTCCCGATTCCGGAAGTGCTTGACATTGGGGAATTCAGCGAGAGCCTGA
CCTATTGCATCTCCCGCCGTGCACAGGGTGTCACGTTGCAAGACCTGCCTGAAACCGAACTGCCCGCTGT
TCTGCAGCCGGTCGCGGAGGCCATGGATGCGATCGCTGCGGCCGATCTTAGCCAGACGAGCGGGTTCGGC
CCATTCGGACCGCAAGGAATCGGTCAATACACTACATGGCGTGATTTCATATGCGCGATTGCTGATCCCC
ATGTGTATCACTGGCAAACTGTGATGGACGACACCGTCAGTGCGTCCGTCGCGCAGGCTCTCGATGAGCT
GATGCTTTGGGCCGAGGACTGCCCCGAAGTCCGGCACCTCGTGCACGCGGATTTCGGCTCCAACAATGTC
CTGACGGACAATGGCCGCATAACAGCGGTCATTGACTGGAGCGAGGCGATGTTCGGGGATTCCCAATACG
AGGTCGCCAACATCTTCTTCTGGAGGCCGTGGTTGGCTTGTATGGAGCAGCAGACGCGCTACTTCGAGCG
GAGGCATCCGGAGCTTGCAGGATCGCCGCGGCTCCGGGCGTATATGCTCCGCATTGGTCTTGACCAACTC
TATCAGAGCTTGGTTGACGGCAATTTCGATGATGCAGCTTGGGCGCAGGGTCGATGCGACGCAATCGTCC
GATCCGGAGCCGGGACTGTCGGGCGTACACAAATCGCCCGCAGAAGCGCGGCCGTCTGGACCGATGGCTG
TGTAGAAGTACTCGCCGATAGTGGAAACCGACGCCCCAGCACTCGTCCGAGGGCAAAGGAATAGGGGAGA
TGGGGGAGGCTAACTGAAACACGGAAGGAGACAATACCGGAAGGAACCCGCGCTATGACGGCAATAAAAA
GACAGAATAAAACGCACGGGTGTTGGGTCGTTTGTTCATAAACGCGGGGTTCGGTCCCAGGGCTGGCACT
CTGTCGATACCCCACCGAGACCCCATTGGGGCCAATACGCCCGCGTTTCTTCCTTTTCCCCACCCCACCC
CCCAAGTTCGGGTGAAGGCCCAGGGCTCGCAGCCAACGTCGGGGCGGCAGGCCCTGCCATAGCCACTGGC
CCCGTGGGTTAGGGACGGGGTCCCCCATGGGGAATGGTTTATGGTTCGTGGGGGTTATTATTTTGGGCGT
TGCGTGGGGTCTGGTCCACGACTGGACTGAGCAGACAGACCCATGGTTTTTGGATGGCCTGGGCATGGAC
CGCATGTACTGGCGCGACACGAACACCGGGCGTCTGTGGCTGCCAAACACCCCCGACCCCCAAAAACCAC
CGCGCGGATTTCTGGCGTGCCAAGCTAGTCGACCAATTCTCATGTTTGACAGCTTATCATCGCAGATCCG
GGCAACGTTGTTGCATTGCTGCAGGCGCAGAACTGGTAGGTATGGAAGATCTATACATTGAATCAATATT
GGCAATTAGCCATATTAGTCATTGGTTATATAGCATAAATCAATATTGGCTATTGGCCATTGCATACGTT
GTATCTATATCATAATATGTACATTTATATTGGCTCATGTCCAATATGACCGCCATGTTGACATTGATTA
TTGACTAGTTATTAATAGTAATCAATTACGGGGTCATTAGTTCATAGCCCATATATGGAGTTCCGCGTTA
CATAACTTACGGTAAATGGCCCGCCTGGCTGACCGCCCAACGACCCCCGCCCATTGACGTCAATAATGAC
GTATGTTCCCATAGTAACGCCAATAGGGACTTTCCATTGACGTCAATGGGTGGAGTATTTACGGTAAACT
GCCCACTTGGCAGTACATCAAGTGTATCATATGCCAAGTCCGCCCCCTATTGACGTCAATGACGGTAAAT
GGCCCGCCTGGCATTATGCCCAGTACATGACCTTACGGGACTTTCCTACTTGGCAGTACATCTACGTATT
AGTCATCGCTATTACCATGGTGATGCGGTTTTGGCAGTACACCAATGGGCGTGGATAGCGGTTTGACTCA
CGGGGATTTCCAAGTCTCCACCCCATTGACGTCAATGGGAGTTTGTTTTGGCACCAAAATCAACGGGACT
TTCCAAAATGTCGTAATAACCCCGCCCCGTTGACGCAAATGGGCGGTAGGCGTGTACGGTGGGAGGTCTA
TATAAGCAGAGCTCGTTTAGTGAACCGTCAGATCTCTAGAAGCTGGGTACCAGCT
Features (pLannotate 1.2.2; 19 found; start..end, strand, type, name):
    115..3312    +  CDS            PDGFRA: PGFRA_HUMAN - Also known as PDGFR2, RHEPDGFRA. Experimental evidence at protein level: Swiss-Prot protein existence level 1. Tyrosine-protein kinase that acts as a cell-surface receptor for PDGFA, PDGFB and PDGFC and plays an essential role in the regulation of embryonic development, cell proliferation, survival and chemotaxis. Depending on the context, promotes or inhibits cell proliferation and cell migration. Plays an important role in the differentiation of bone marrow-derived mesenchymal stem cells. Required for normal skeleton development and cephalic closure during embryonic development
   3338..3472    -  polyA_signal   SV40 poly(A) signal: SV40 polyadenylation signal
   3495..3577    -  CDS            large T antigen (fragment): large T antigen from SV40 (simian virus 40)
   3580..3620    +  CDS            rop (fragment): Rop protein, which maintains plasmids at low copy number; rop
   4222..6011    -  rep_origin     oriP: Epstein-Barr virus oriP replication origin (Yates et al., 2000)
   6016..6234    -  CDS            gL (fragment): GL_EBVB9 - Experimental evidence at protein level: Swiss-Prot protein existence level 1. The heterodimer glycoprotein H-glycoprotein L is required for the fusion of viral and plasma membranes leading to virus entry into the host cell. Acts as a functional inhibitor of gH and maintains gH in an inhibited form. Upon binding to host integrins, gL dissociates from gH leading to activation of the viral fusion glycoproteins gB and gH. Fusion of EBV with B-lymphocytes requires the additional receptor- binding protein gp42, which forms a complex with gH/gL. The heterodimer gH/gL targets also host EPHA
   6317..8242    -  CDS            EBNA1: Epstein-Barr nuclear antigen 1, also known as EBNA-1 crucial for latent viral infection, and for episomal amplification of vectors containing the oriP origin (Okita et al., 2013)
   8280..8624    -  CDS            BRRF2_EBVB9 (fragment): Protein inferred from homology: Swiss-Prot protein existence level 3. From Epstein-Barr virus (strain B95-8) (HHV-4) (Human herpesvirus 4).
   8627..8650    -  promoter       tet promoter (fragment): E. coli promoter for tetracycline efflux protein gene
   8763..8867    +  promoter       AmpR promoter: bla
   8868..9728    +  CDS            AmpR: β-lactamase; bla; confers resistance to ampicillin, carbenicillin, and related antibiotics
   9899..10487   +  rep_origin     ori: high-copy-number ColE1/pMB1/pBR322/pUC origin of replication
  10677..11021   -  CDS            TcR (fragment): tetracycline efflux protein; tet; confers resistance to tetracycline
  11104..11249   +  promoter       HSV TK promoter: herpes simplex virus thymidine kinase promoter
  11289..12314   +  CDS            HygR: aminoglycoside phosphotransferase from E. coli; aph(4)-Ia; confers resistance to hygromycin
  12379..12427   +  polyA_signal   HSV TK poly(A) signal: herpes simplex virus thymidine kinase polyadenylation signal (Cole and Stacy, 1985)
  12627..12851   +  CDS            gH (fragment): GH_HHV11 - Experimental evidence at protein level: Swiss-Prot protein existence level 1. The heterodimer glycoprotein H-glycoprotein L is required for the fusion of viral and plasma membranes leading to virus entry into the host cell. Following initial binding to host receptor, membrane fusion is mediated by the fusion machinery composed of gB and the heterodimer gH/gL. May also be involved in the fusion between the virion envelope and the outer nuclear membrane during virion morphogenesis. From Human herpesvirus 1 (strain 17) (HHV-1) (Human herpes simplex virus 1).
  13080..13459   +  enhancer       CMV enhancer: human cytomegalovirus immediate early enhancer
  13461..13660   +  promoter       CMV promoter: human cytomegalovirus (CMV) immediate early promoter
