>Addgene plasmid #136435 | pCEP4-myc-PDGFRalpha-Y206S | addgene full sequence | sequence record 269880 | Addgene NGS Result
CGGCAATAAAAAGACAGAATAAAACGCACGGGTGTTGGGTCGTTTGTTCATAAACGCGGGGTTCGGTCCC
AGGGCTGGCACTCTGTCGATACCCCACCGAGACCCCATTGGGGCCAATACGCCCGCGTTTCTTCCTTTTC
CCCACCCCACCCCCCAAGTTCGGGTGAAGGCCCAGGGCTCGCAGCCAACGTCGGGGCGGCAGGCCCTGCC
ATAGCCACTGGCCCCGTGGGTTAGGGACGGGGTCCCCCATGGGGAATGGTTTATGGTTCGTGGGGGTTAT
TATTTTGGGCGTTGCGTGGGGTCAGGTCCACGACTGGACTGAGCAGACAGACCCATGGTTTTTGGATGGC
CTGGGCATGGACCGCATGTACTGGCGCGACACGAACACCGGGCGTCTGTGGCTGCCAAACACCCCCGACC
CCCAAAAACCACCGCGCGGATTTCTGGCGTGCCAAGCTAGTCGACCAATTCTCATGTTTGACAGCTTATC
ATCGCAGATCCGGGCAACGTTGTTGCCATTGCTGCAGGCGCAGAACTGGTAGGTATGGAAGATCTATACA
TTGAATCAATATTGGCAATTAGCCATATTAGTCATTGGTTATATAGCATAAATCAATATTGGCTATTGGC
CATTGCATACGTTGTATCTATATCATAATATGTACATTTATATTGGCTCATGTCCAATATGACCGCCATG
TTGACATTGATTATTGACTAGTTATTAATAGTAATCAATTACGGGGTCATTAGTTCATAGCCCATATATG
GAGTTCCGCGTTACATAACTTACGGTAAATGGCCCGCCTGGCTGACCGCCCAACGACCCCCGCCCATTGA
CGTCAATAATGACGTATGTTCCCATAGTAACGCCAATAGGGACTTTCCATTGACGTCAATGGGTGGAGTA
TTTACGGTAAACTGCCCACTTGGCAGTACATCAAGTGTATCATATGCCAAGTCCGCCCCCTATTGACGTC
AATGACGGTAAATGGCCCGCCTGGCATTATGCCCAGTACATGACCTTACGGGACTTTCCTACTTGGCAGT
ACATCTACGTATTAGTCATCGCTATTACCATGGTGATGCGGTTTTGGCAGTACACCAATGGGCGTGGATA
GCGGTTTGACTCACGGGGATTTCCAAGTCTCCACCCCATTGACGTCAATGGGAGTTTGTTTTGGCACCAA
AATCAACGGGACTTTCCAAAATGTCGTAATAACCCCGCCCCGTTGACGCAAATGGGCGGTAGGCGTGTAC
GGTGGGAGGTCTATATAAGCAGAGCTCGTTTAGTGAACCGTCAGATCTCTAGAAGCTGGGTACCAGCTGC
TAGCGCCACCATGAAGACCATCATCGCCCTGAGCTACATCTTCTGCCTGGTGTTCGCCGAGCAGAAATTG
ATCAGCGAGGAGGACCTGGGCAGCCCTGGAGGCGCCTCTGGCCAGCTTTCATTACCCTCTATCCTTCCAA
ATGAAAATGAAAAGGTTGTGCAGCTGAATTCATCCTTTTCTCTGAGATGCTTTGGGGAGAGTGAAGTGAG
CTGGCAGTACCCCATGTCTGAAGAAGAGAGCTCCGATGTGGAAATCAGAAATGAAGAAAACAACAGCGGC
CTTTTTGTGACGGTCTTGGAAGTGAGCAGTGCCTCGGCGGCCCACACAGGGTTGTACACTTGCTATTACA
ACCACACTCAGACAGAAGAGAATGAGCTTGAAGGCAGGCACATTTACATCTATGTGCCAGACCCAGATGT
AGCCTTTGTACCTCTAGGAATGACGGATTATTTAGTCATCGTGGAGGATGATGATTCTGCCATTATACCT
TGTCGCACAACTGATCCCGAGACTCCTGTAACCTTACACAACAGTGAGGGGGTGGTACCTGCCTCCTATG
ACAGCAGACAGGGCTTTAATGGGACCTTCACTGTAGGGCCCTATATCTGTGAGGCCACCGTCAAAGGAAA
GAAGTTCCAGACCATCCCATTTAATGTTTCTGCTTTAAAAGCAACATCAGAGCTGGATCTAGAAATGGAA
GCTCTTAAAACCGTGTATAAGTCAGGGGAAACGATTGTGGTCACCTGTGCTGTTTTTAACAATGAGGTGG
TTGACCTTCAATGGACTTACCCTGGAGAAGTGAAAGGCAAAGGCATCACAATGCTGGAAGAAATCAAAGT
CCCATCCATCAAATTGGTGTACACTTTGACGGTCCCCGAGGCCACGGTGAAAGACAGTGGAGATTACGAA
TGTGCTGCCCGCCAGGCTACCAGGGAGGTCAAAGAAATGAAGAAAGTCACTATTTCTGTCCATGAGAAAG
GTTTCATTGAAATCAAACCCACCTTCAGCCAGTTGGAAGCTGTCAACCTGCATGAAGTCAAACATTTTGT
TGTAGAGGTGCGGGCCTACCCACCTCCCAGGATATCCTGGCTGAAAAACAATCTGACTCTGATTGAAAAT
CTCACTGAGATCACCACTGATGTGGAAAAGATTCAGGAAATAAGGTATCGAAGCAAATTAAAGCTGATCC
GTGCTAAGGAAGAAGACAGTGGCCATTATACTATTGTAGCTCAAAATGAAGATGCTGTGAAGAGCTATAC
TTTTGAACTGTTAACTCAAGTTCCTTCATCCATTCTGGACTTGGTCGATGATCACCATGGCTCAACTGGG
GGACAGACCGTACGGTGCACAGCTGAAGGCACGCCGCTTCCTGATATTGAGTGGATGATATGCAAAGATA
TTAAGAAATGTAATAATGAAACTTCCTGGACTATTTTGGCCAACAATGTCTCAAACATCATCACGGAGAT
CCACTCCCGAGACAGGAGTACCGTGGAGGGCCGTGTGACTTTCGCCAAAGTGGAGGAGACCATCGCCGTG
CGATGCCTGGCTAAGAATCTCCTTGGAGCTGAGAACCGAGAGCTGAAGCTGGTGGCTCCCACCCTGCGTT
CTGAACTCACGGTGGCTGCTGCAGTCCTGGTGCTGTTGGTGATTGTGATCATCTCACTTATTGTCCTGGT
TGTCATTTGGAAACAGAAACCGAGGTATGAAATTCGCTGGAGGGTCATTGAATCAATCAGCCCGGATGGA
CATGAATATATTTATGTGGACCCGATGCAGCTGCCTTATGACTCAAGATGGGAGTTTCCAAGAGATGGAC
TAGTGCTTGGTCGGGTCTTGGGGTCTGGAGCGTTTGGGAAGGTGGTTGAAGGAACAGCCTATGGATTAAG
CCGGTCCCAACCTGTCATGAAAGTTGCAGTGAAGATGCTAAAACCCACGGCCAGATCCAGTGAAAAACAA
GCTCTCATGTCTGAACTGAAGATAATGACTCACCTGGGGCCACATTTGAACATTGTAAACTTGCTGGGAG
CCTGCACCAAGTCAGGCCCCATTTACATCATCACAGAGTATTGCTTCTATGGAGATTTGGTCAACTATTT
GCATAAGAATAGGGATAGCTTCCTGAGCCACCACCCAGAGAAGCCAAAGAAAGAGCTGGATATCTTTGGA
TTGAACCCTGCTGATGAAAGCACACGGAGCTATGTTATTTTATCTTTTGAAAACAATGGTGACTACATGG
ACATGAAGCAGGCTGATACTACACAGTATGTCCCCATGCTAGAAAGGAAAGAGGTTTCTAAATATTCCGA
CATCCAGAGATCACTCTATGATCGTCCAGCCTCATATAAGAAGAAATCTATGTTAGACTCAGAAGTCAAA
AACCTCCTTTCAGATGATAACTCAGAAGGCCTTACTTTATTGGATTTGTTGAGCTTCACCTATCAAGTTG
CCCGAGGAATGGAGTTTTTGGCTTCAAAAAATTGTGTCCACCGTGATCTGGCTGCTCGCAACGTCCTCCT
GGCACAAGGAAAAATTGTGAAGATCTGTGACTTTGGCCTGGCCAGAGACATCATGCATGATTCGAACTAT
GTGTCGAAAGGCAGTACCTTTCTGCCCGTGAAGTGGATGGCTCCTGAGAGCATCTTTGACAACCTCTACA
CCACACTGAGTGATGTCTGGTCTTATGGCATTCTGCTCTGGGAGATCTTTTCCCTTGGTGGCACCCCTTA
CCCCGGCATGATGGTGGATTCTACTTTCTACAATAAGATCAAGAGTGGGTACCGGATGGCCAAGCCTGAC
CACGCTACCAGTGAAGTCTACGAGATCATGGTGAAATGCTGGAACAGTGAGCCGGAGAAGAGACCCTCCT
TTTACCACCTGAGTGAGATTGTGGAGAATCTGCTGCCTGGACAATATAAAAAGAGTTATGAAAAAATTCA
CCTGGACTTCCTGAAGAGTGACCATCCTGCTGTGGCACGCATGCGTGTGGACTCAGACAATGCATACATT
GGTGTCACCTACAAAAACGAGGAAGACAAGCTGAAGGACTGGGAGGGTGGTCTGGATGAGCAGAGACTGA
GCGCTGACAGTGGCTACATCATTCCTCTGCCTGACATTGACCCTGTCCCTGAGGAGGAGGACCTGGGCAA
GAGGAACAGACACAGCTCGCAGACCTCTGAAGAGAGTGCCATTGAGACGGGTTCCAGCAGTTCCACCTTC
ATCAAGAGAGAGGACGAGACCATTGAAGACATCGACATGATGGACGACATCGGCATAGACTCTTCAGACC
TGGTGGAAGACAGCTTCCTGTAATGACTCGAGGCCGGCAAGGCCGGATCCAGACATGATAAGATACATTG
ATGAGTTTGGACAAACCACAACTAGAATGCAGTGAAAAAAATGCTTTATTTGTGAAATTTGTGATGCTAT
TGCTTTATTTGTAACCATTATAAGCTGCAATAAACAAGTTAACAACAACAATTGCATTCATTTTATGTTT
CAGGTTCAGGGGGAGGTGTGGGAGGTTTTTTAAAGCAAGTAAAACCTCTACAAATGTGGTATGGCTGATT
ATGATCCGGCTGCCTCGCGCGTTTCGGTGATGACGGTGAAAACCTCTGACACATGCAGCTCCCGGAGACG
GTCACAGCTTGTCTGTAAGCGGATGCCGGGAGCAGACAAGCCCGTCAGGGCGCGTCAGCGGGTGTTGGCG
GGTGTCGGGGCGCAGCCATGAGGTCGACTCTAGAGGATCGATCCCCGCCCCGGACGAACTAAACCTGACT
ACGACATCTCTGCCCCTTCTTCGCGGGGCAGTGCATGTAATCCCTTCAGTTGGTTGGTACAACTTGCCAA
CTGGGCCCTGTTCCACATGTGACACGGGGGGGGACCAAACACAAAGGGGTTCTCTGACTGTAGTTGACAT
CCTTATAAATGGATGTGCACATTTGCCAACACTGAGTGGCTTTCATCCTGGAGCAGACTTTGCAGTCTGT
GGACTGCAACACAACATTGCCTTTATGTGTAACTCTTGGCTGAAGCTCTTACACCAATGCTGGGGGACAT
GTACCTCCCAGGGGCCCAGGAAGACTACGGGAGGCTACACCAACGTCAATCAGAGGGGCCTGTGTAGCTA
CCGATAAGCGGACCCTCAAGAGGGCATTAGCAATAGTGTTTATAAGGCCCCCTTGTTAACCCTAAACGGG
TAGCATATGCTTCCCGGGTAGTAGTATATACTATCCAGACTAACCCTAATTCAATAGCATATGTTACCCA
ACGGGAAGCATATGCTATCGAATTAGGGTTAGTAAAAGGGTCCTAAGGAACAGCGATATCTCCCACCCCA
TGAGCTGTCACGGTTTTATTTACATGGGGTCAGGATTCCACGAGGGTAGTGAACCATTTTAGTCACAAGG
GCAGTGGCTGAAGATCAAGGAGCGGGCAGTGAACTCTCCTGAATCTTCGCCTGCTTCTTCATTCTCCTTC
GTTTAGCTAATAGAATAACTGCTGAGTTGTGAACAGTAAGGTGTATGTGAGGTGCTCGAAAACAAGGTTT
CAGGTGACGCCCCCAGAATAAAATTTGGACGGGGGGTTCAGTGGTGGCATTGTGCTATGACACCAATATA
ACCCTCACAAACCCCTTGGGCAATAAATACTAGTGTAGGAATGAAACATTCTGAATATCTTTAACAATAG
AAATCCATGGGGTGGGGACAAGCCGTAAAGACTGGATGTCCATCTCACACGAATTTATGGCTATGGGCAA
CACATAATCCTAGTGCAATATGATACTGGGGTTATTAAGATGTGTCCCAGGCAGGGACCAAGACAGGTGA
ACCATGTTGTTACACTCTATTTGTAACAAGGGGAAAGAGAGTGGACGCCGACAGCAGCGGACTCCACTGG
TTGTCTCTAACACCCCCGAAAATTAAACGGGGCTCCACGCCAATGGGGCCCATAAACAAAGACAAGTGGC
CACTCTTTTTTTTGAAATTGTGGAGTGGGGGCACGCGTCAGCCCCCACACGCCGCCCTGCGGTTTTGGAC
TGTAAAATAAGGGTGTAATAACTTGGCTGATTGTAACCCCGCTAACCACTGCGGTCAAACCACTTGCCCA
CAAAACCACTAATGGCACCCCGGGGAATACCTGCATAAGTAGGTGGGCGGGCCAAGATAGGGGCGCGATT
GCTGCGATCTGGAGGACAAATTACACACACTTGCGCCTGAGCGCCAAGCACAGGGTTGTTGGTCCTCATA
TTCACGAGGTCGCTGAGAGCACGGTGGGCTAATGTTGCCATGGGTAGCATATACTACCCAAATATCTGGA
TAGCATATGCTATCCTAATCTATATCTGGGTAGCATAGGCTATCCTAATCTATATCTGGGTAGCATATGC
TATCCTAATCTATATCTGGGTAGTATATGCTATCCTAATTTATATCTGGGTAGCATAGGCTATCCTAATC
TATATCTGGGTAGCATATGCTATCCTAATCTATATCTGGGTAGTATATGCTATCCTAATCTGTATCCGGG
TAGCATATGCTATCCTAATAGAGATTAGGGTAGTATATGCTATCCTAATTTATATCTGGGTAGCATATAC
TACCCAAATATCTGGATAGCATATGCTATCCTAATCTATATCTGGGTAGCATATGCTATCCTAATCTATA
TCTGGGTAGCATAGGCTATCCTAATCTATATCTGGGTAGCATATGCTATCCTAATCTATATCTGGGTAGT
ATATGCTATCCTAATTTATATCTGGGTAGCATAGGCTATCCTAATCTATATCTGGGTAGCATATGCTATC
CTAATCTATATCTGGGTAGTATATGCTATCCTAATCTGTATCCGGGTAGCATATGCTATCCTCATGCATA
TACAGTCAGCATATGATACCCAGTAGTAGAGTGGGAGTGCTATCCTTTGCATATGCCGCCACCTCCCAAG
GGGGCGTGAATTTTCGCTGCTTGTCCTTTTCCTGCTGGTTGCTCCCATTCTTAGGTGAATTTAAGGAGGC
CAGGCTAAAGCCGTCGCATGTCTGATTGCTCACCAGGTAAATGTCGCTAATGTTTTCCAACGCGAGAAGG
TGTTGAGCGCGGAGCTGAGTGACGTGACAACATGGGTATGCCCAATTGCCCCATGTTGGGAGGACGAAAA
TGGTGACAAGACAGATGGCCAGAAATACACCAACAGCACGCATGATGTCTACTGGGGATTTATTCTTTAG
TGCGGGGGAATACACGGCTTTTAATACGATTGAGGGCGTCTCCTAACAAGTTACATCACTCCTGCCCTTC
CTCACCCTCATCTCCATCACCTCCTTCATCTCCGTCATCTCCGTCATCACCCTCCGCGGCAGCCCCTTCC
ACCATAGGTGGAAACCAGGGAGGCAAATCTACTCCATCGTCAAAGCTGCACACAGTCACCCTGATATTGC
AGGTAGGAGCGGGCTTTGTCATAACAAGGTCCTTAATCGCATCCTTCAAAACCTCAGCAAATATATGAGT
TTGTAAAAAGACCATGAAATAACAGACAATGGACTCCCTTAGCGGGCCAGGTTGTGGGCCGGGTCCAGGG
GCCATTCCAAAGGGGAGACGACTCAATGGTGTAAGACGACATTGTGGAATAGCAAGGGCAGTTCCTCGCC
TTAGGTTGTAAAGGGAGGTCTTACTACCTCCATATACGAACACACCGGCGACCCAAGTTCCTTCGTCGGT
AGTCCTTTCTACGTGACTCCTAGCCAGGAGAGCTCTTAAACCTTCTGCAATGTTCTCAAATTTCGGGTTG
GAACCTCCTTGACCACGATGCTTTCCAAACCACCCTCCTTTTTTGCGCCTGCCTCCATCACCCTGACCCC
GGGGTCCAGTGCTTGGGCCTTCTCCTGGGTCATCTGCGGGGCCCTGCTCTATCGCTCCCGGGGGCACGTC
AGGCTCACCATCTGGGCCACCTTCTTGGTGGTATTCAAAATAATCGGCTTCCCCTACAGGGTGGAAAAAT
GGCCTTCTACCTGGAGGGGGCCTGCGCGGTGGAGACCCGGATGATGATGACTGACTACTGGGACTCCTGG
GCCTCTTTTCTCCACGTCCACGACCTCTCCCCCTGGCTCTTTCACGACTTCCCCCCCTGGCTCTTTCACG
TCCTCTACCCCGGCGGCCTCCACTACCTCCTCGACCCCGGCCTCCACTACCTCCTCGACCCCGGCCTCCA
CTGCCTCCTCGACCCCGGCCTCCACCTCCTGCTCCTGCCCCTCCTGCTCCTGCCCCTCCTCCTGCTCCTG
CCCCTCCTGCCCCTCCTGCTCCTGCCCCTCCTGCCCCTCCTGCTCCTGCCCCTCCTGCCCCTCCYGCTCC
CSCCTCTACCGCACTCTCCGCTCGCCATCGTCCTCCTCACTCCAGTAGTCCCTCGCTGCCCCTTCCCCCC
CCCCTCCCCCCCCGCCCYCCCSCCCYYCCCCMCCCCCCCCCYCCCSCCCCTCCCCCCCCCCSCCCCCGMC
CSCCYCCYCKMCCTCCSCCCCCCCCKCCWCCTCCTCCCCCTCCWCCCCCTCCYCCTCCTCCTCCTCCRCC
CCSGCCTCCCCCTCCTGCTCCTGCCCCTCCTCCTGCTCCTGCCCCTCCTGCCCCTCCTGCCCCTCCTCCT
GCTCCTGCCCCTCCTCCTCCTCCTCCYCCTCCYCCCCCTCCYCCYCCYCCYCCCCCTCCCCCCCCYCCYC
CYCCYCCYCCTCCCCCTCCCCCTCCTCCYCCTCCTCCTCCTCCTCCYCCTCCTCCTCCTCCTCCTCCTCC
TCCYCCTCCTCCYCCYCCTCCTCCTCCTCCCCCTCCTCCTCCTCCTCCCCCTCCTCCCCCTCCTCCYCCT
CCTSCCCCTCCTCCTGCTCCTGCCCCTCCTCCTGCTCCTGCCCCTCCTGCTCCTGCCCCTCCCGCTCCTG
CTCCTGCTCCTGTTCCACCGTGGGTCCCTTTGCAGCCAATGCAACTTGGACGTTTTTGGGGTCTCCGGAC
ACCATCTCTATGTCTTGGCCCTGATCCTGAGCCGCCCGGGGCTCCTGGTCTTCCGCCTCCTCGTCCTCGT
CCTCTTCCCCGTCCTCGTCCATGGTTATCACCCCCTCTTCTTTGAGGTCCACTGCCGCCGGAGCCTTCTG
GTCCAGATGTGTCTCCCTTCTCTCCTAGGCCATTTCCAGGTCCTGTACCTGGCCCCTCGTCAGACATGAT
TCACACTAAAAGAGATCAATAGACATCTTTATTAGACGACGCTCAGTGAATACAGGGAGTGCAGACTCCT
GCCCCCTCCAACAGCCCCCCCACCCTCATCCCCTTCATGGTCGCTGTCAGACAGATCCAGGTCTGAAAAT
TCCCCATCCTCCGAACCATCCTCGTCCTCATCACCAATTACTCGCAGCCCGGAAAACTCCCGCTGAACAT
CCTCAAGATTTGCGTCCTGAGCCTCAAGCCAGGCCTCAAATTCCTCGTCCCCCTTTTTGCTGGACGGTAG
GGATGGGGATTCTCGGGACCCCTCCTCTTCCTCTTCAAGGTCACCAGACAGAGATGCTACTGGGGCAACG
GAAGAAAAGCTGGGTGCGGCCTGTGAGGATCAGCTTATCGATGATAAGCTGTCAAACATGAGAATTCTTG
AAGACGAAAGGGCCTCGTGATACGCCTATTTTTATAGGTTAATGTCATGATAATAATGGTTTCTTAGACG
TCAGGTGGCACTTTTCGGGGAAATGTGCGCGGAACCCCTATTTGTTTATTTTTCTAAATACATTCAAATA
TGTATCCGCTCATGAGACAATAACCCTGATAAATGCTTCAATAATATTGAAAAAGGAAGAGTATGAGTAT
TCAACATTTCCGTGTCGCCCTTATTCCCTTTTTTGCGGCATTTTGCCTTCCTGTTTTTGCTCACCCAGAA
ACGCTGGTGAAAGTAAAAGATGCTGAAGATCAGTTGGGTGCACGAGTGGGTTACATCGAACTGGATCTCA
ACAGCGGTAAGATCCTTGAGAGTTTTCGCCCCGAAGAACGTTTTCCAATGATGAGCACTTTTAAAGTTCT
GCTATGTGGCGCGGTATTATCCCGTGTTGACGCCGGGCAAGAGCAACTCGGTCGCCGCATACACTATTCT
CAGAATGACTTGGTTGAGTACTCACCAGTCACAGAAAAGCATCTTACGGATGGCATGACAGTAAGAGAAT
TATGCAGTGCTGCCATAACCATGAGTGATAACACTGCGGCCAACTTACTTCTGACAACGATCGGAGGACC
GAAGGAGCTAACCGCTTTTTTGCACAACATGGGGGATCATGTAACTCGCCTTGATCGTTGGGAACCGGAG
CTGAATGAAGCCATACCAAACGACGAGCGTGACACCACGATGCCTGCAGCAATGGCAACAACGTTGCGCA
AACTATTAACTGGCGAACTACTTACTCTAGCTTCCCGGCAACAATTAATAGACTGGATGGAGGCGGATAA
AGTTGCAGGACCACTTCTGCGCTCGGCCCTTCCGGCTGGCTGGTTTATTGCTGATAAATCTGGAGCCGGT
GAGCGTGGGTCTCGCGGTATCATTGCAGCACTGGGGCCAGATGGTAAGCCCTCCCGTATCGTAGTTATCT
ACACGACGGGGAGTCAGGCAACTATGGATGAACGAAATAGACAGATCGCTGAGATAGGTGCCTCACTGAT
TAAGCATTGGTAACTGTCAGACCAAGTTTACTCATATATACTTTAGATTGATTTAAAACTTCATTTTTAA
TTTAAAAGGATCTAGGTGAAGATCCTTTTTGATAATCTCATGACCAAAATCCCTTAACGTGAGTTTTCGT
TCCACTGAGCGTCAGACCCCGTAGAAAAGATCAAAGGATCTTCTTGAGATCCTTTTTTTCTGCGCGTAAT
CTGCTGCTTGCAAACAAAAAAACCACCGCTACCAGCGGTGGTTTGTTTGCCGGATCAAGAGCTACCAACT
CTTTTTCCGAAGGTAACTGGCTTCAGCAGAGCGCAGATACCAAATACTGTCCTTCTAGTGTAGCCGTAGT
TAGGCCACCACTTCAAGAACTCTGTAGCACCGCCTACATACCTCGCTCTGCTAATCCTGTTACCAGTGGC
TGCTGCCAGTGGCGATAAGTCGTGTCTTACCGGGTTGGACTCAAGACGATAGTTACCGGATAAGGCGCAG
CGGTCGGGCTGAACGGGGGGTTCGTGCACACAGCCCAGCTTGGAGCGAACGACCTACACCGAACTGAGAT
ACCTACAGCGTGAGCTATGAGAAAGCGCCACGCTTCCCGAAGGGAGAAAGGCGGACAGGTATCCGGTAAG
CGGCAGGGTCGGAACAGGAGAGCGCACGAGGGAGCTTCCAGGGGGAAACGCCTGGTATCTTTATAGTCCT
GTCGGGTTTCGCCACCTCTGACTTGAGCGTCGATTTTTGTGATGCTCGTCAGGGGGGCGGAGCCTATGGA
AAAACGCCAGCAACGCGGCCTTTTTACGGTTCCTGGCCTTTTGCTGGCCTTGAAGCTGTCCCTGATGGTC
GTCATCTACCTGCCTGGACAGCATGGCCTGCAACGCGGGCATCCCGATGCCGCCGGAAGCGAGAAGAATC
ATAATGGGGAAGGCCATCCAGCCTCGCGTCGCGAACGCCAGCAAGACGTAGCCCAGCGCGTCGGCCCCGA
GATGCGCCGCGTGCGGCTGCTGGAGATGGCGGACGCGATGGATATGTTCTGCCAAGGGTTGGTTTGCGCA
TTCACAGTTCTCCGCAAGAATTGATTGGCTCCAATTCTTGGAGTGGTGAATCCGTTAGCGAGGTGCCGCC
CTGCTTCATCCCCGTGGCCCGTTGCTCGCGTTTGCTGGCGGTGTCCCCGGAAGAAATATATTTGCATGTC
TTTAGTTCTATGATGACACAAACCCCGCCCAGCGTCTTGTCATTGGCGAATTCGAACACGCAGATGCAGT
CGGGGCGGCGCGGTCCGAGGTCCACTTCGCATATTAAGGTGACGCGTGTGGCCTCGAACACCGAGCGACC
CTGCAGCGACCCGCTTAACAGCGTCAACAGCGTGCCGCAGATCCCGGGGGGCAATGAGATATGAAAAAGC
CTGAACTCACCGCGACGTCTGTCGAGAAGTTTCTGATCGAAAAGTTCGACAGCGTCTCCGACCTGATGCA
GCTCTCGGAGGGCGAAGAATCTCGTGCTTTCAGCTTCGATGTAGGAGGGCGTGGATATGTCCTGCGGGTA
AATAGCTGCGCCGATGGTTTCTACAAAGATCGTTATGTTTATCGGCACTTTGCATCGGCCGCGCTCCCGA
TTCCGGAAGTGCTTGACATTGGGGAATTCAGCGAGAGCCTGACCTATTGCATCTCCCGCCGTGCACAGGG
TGTCACGTTGCAAGACCTGCCTGAAACCGAACTGCCCGCTGTTCTGCAGCCGGTCGCGGAGGCCATGGAT
GCGATCGCTGCGGCCGATCTTAGCCAGACGAGCGGGTTCGGCCCATTCGGACCGCAAGGAATCGGTCAAT
ACACTACATGGCGTGATTTCATATGCGCGATTGCTGATCCCCATGTGTATCACTGGCAAACTGTGATGGA
CGACACCGTCAGTGCGTCCGTCGCGCAGGCTCTCGATGAGCTGATGCTTTGGGCCGAGGACTGCCCCGAA
GTCCGGCACCTCGTGCACGCGGATTTCGGCTCCAACAATGTCCTGACGGACAATGGCCGCATAACAGCGG
TCATTGACTGGAGCGAGGCGATGTTCGGGGATTCCCAATACGAGGTCGCCAACATCTTCTTCTGGAGGCC
GTGGTTGGCTTGTATGGAGCAGCAGACGCGCTACTTCGAGCGGAGGCATCCGGAGCTTGCAGGATCGCCG
CGGCTCCGGGCGTATATGCTCCGCATTGGTCTTGACCAACTCTATCAGAGCTTGGTTGACGGCAATTTCG
ATGATGCAGCTTGGGCGCAGGGTCGATGCGACGCAATCGTCCGATCCGGAGCCGGGACTGTCGGGCGTAC
ACAAATCGCCCGCAGAAGCGCGGCCGTCTGGACCGATGGCTGTGTAGAAGTACTCGCCGATAGTGGAAAC
CGACGCCCCAGCACTCGTCCGGATCGGGAGATGGGGGAGGCTAACTGAAACACGGAAGGAGACAATACCG
GAAGGAACCCGCGCTATGA
Features (pLannotate 1.2.2; 22 found; start..end, strand, type, name):
      1..49      +  polyA_signal   HSV TK poly(A) signal: herpes simplex virus thymidine kinase polyadenylation signal (Cole and Stacy, 1985)
    249..473     +  CDS            gH (fragment): GH_HHV11 - Experimental evidence at protein level: Swiss-Prot protein existence level 1. The heterodimer glycoprotein H-glycoprotein L is required for the fusion of viral and plasma membranes leading to virus entry into the host cell. Following initial binding to host receptor, membrane fusion is mediated by the fusion machinery composed of gB and the heterodimer gH/gL. May also be involved in the fusion between the virion envelope and the outer nuclear membrane during virion morphogenesis. From Human herpesvirus 1 (strain 17) (HHV-1) (Human herpes simplex virus 1).
    504..529     -  CDS            bla(M) (fragment): β-lactamase lacking the signal sequence; bla(M); allows cytosolic expression of β-lactamase
    703..1082    +  enhancer       CMV enhancer: human cytomegalovirus immediate early enhancer
   1084..1283    +  promoter       CMV promoter: human cytomegalovirus (CMV) immediate early promoter
   1443..4640    +  CDS            PDGFRA: PGFRA_HUMAN - Also known as PDGFR2, RHEPDGFRA. Experimental evidence at protein level: Swiss-Prot protein existence level 1. Tyrosine-protein kinase that acts as a cell-surface receptor for PDGFA, PDGFB and PDGFC and plays an essential role in the regulation of embryonic development, cell proliferation, survival and chemotaxis. Depending on the context, promotes or inhibits cell proliferation and cell migration. Plays an important role in the differentiation of bone marrow-derived mesenchymal stem cells. Required for normal skeleton development and cephalic closure during embryonic development
   4666..4800    -  polyA_signal   SV40 poly(A) signal: SV40 polyadenylation signal
   4823..4906    -  CDS            large T antigen (fragment): large T antigen from SV40 (simian virus 40)
   4909..4949    +  CDS            rop (fragment): Rop protein, which maintains plasmids at low copy number; rop
   5061..5079    -  misc_feature   MCS (fragment): pUC18/19 multiple cloning site
   5525..7314    -  rep_origin     oriP: Epstein-Barr virus oriP replication origin (Yates et al., 2000)
   7315..7533    -  CDS            gL (fragment): GL_EBVB9 - Experimental evidence at protein level: Swiss-Prot protein existence level 1. The heterodimer glycoprotein H-glycoprotein L is required for the fusion of viral and plasma membranes leading to virus entry into the host cell. Acts as a functional inhibitor of gH and maintains gH in an inhibited form. Upon binding to host integrins, gL dissociates from gH leading to activation of the viral fusion glycoproteins gB and gH. Fusion of EBV with B-lymphocytes requires the additional receptor- binding protein gp42, which forms a complex with gH/gL. The heterodimer gH/gL targets also host EPHA
   7673..9517    -  CDS            EBNA1: EBNA1_EBVB9 - Experimental evidence at protein level: Swiss-Prot protein existence level 1. Plays an essential role in replication and partitioning of viral genomic DNA during latent viral infection. During this phase, the circular double-stranded viral DNA undergoes replication once per cell cycle and is efficiently partitioned to the daughter cells. EBNA1 activates the initiation of viral DNA replication through binding to specific sites in the viral latent origin of replication, oriP. Additionally, it governs the segregation of viral episomes by mediating their attachment to host cell metap
   9555..9899    -  CDS            BRRF2_EBVB9 (fragment): Protein inferred from homology: Swiss-Prot protein existence level 3. From Epstein-Barr virus (strain B95-8) (HHV-4) (Human herpesvirus 4).
   9902..9925    -  promoter       tet promoter (fragment): E. coli promoter for tetracycline efflux protein gene
  10038..10142   +  promoter       AmpR promoter: bla
  10143..11003   +  CDS            AmpR: β-lactamase; bla; confers resistance to ampicillin, carbenicillin, and related antibiotics
  11174..11762   +  rep_origin     ori: high-copy-number ColE1/pMB1/pBR322/pUC origin of replication
  11808..11966   -  CDS            TcR (fragment): tetracycline efflux protein; tet; confers resistance to tetracycline
  12087..12287   -  CDS            MDV035 (fragment): UL24_GAHVM - Protein inferred from homology: Swiss-Prot protein existence level 3. May play a role in the dispersal of host nucleolin from the nucleolus throughout the nucleus leading to a decrease in ribosome biogenesis. From Gallid herpesvirus 2 (strain Chicken/Md5/ATCC VR-987) (GaHV-2) (Marek's disease herpesvirus type 1).
  12276..12338   +  promoter       Mini-TK promoter: minimal herpes simplex virus (HSV) thymidine kinase promoter
  12381..13418   +  CDS            HygR: hygromycin B phosphotransferase confers resistance to hygromycin
