[The description below was written by a language model from this plasmid's Addgene catalogue record and pLannotate feature annotations shown in this document.]
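Description:
pCEP4-myc-PDGFRalpha-Y206S is a mammalian expression plasmid built on the Invitrogen pCEP4 episomal backbone, about 13.7 kb in total. In E. coli it is propagated through a high-copy ColE1/pUC-type origin with ampicillin resistance (AmpR). For mammalian cells it carries the Epstein-Barr virus oriP origin together with the EBNA1 gene. EBNA1 binds oriP to drive once-per-cycle replication and segregation of the plasmid, so it can persist as an extrachromosomal episome in permissive primate cells. Transfected cells can be selected with a hygromycin resistance cassette driven by an HSV thymidine kinase promoter and terminated by the TK polyadenylation signal. Several small annotated fragments (herpesvirus gH, gL and BRRF2, TcR, rop, SV40 large T) appear to be backbone remnants or incidental homology hits rather than functional genes.

The payload is human PDGFRA (platelet-derived growth factor receptor alpha), inserted between NheI and XhoI sites. It is expressed from the CMV immediate-early enhancer/promoter and followed by an SV40 poly(A) signal. According to the record, an influenza HA signal peptide sits at the N-terminus, followed by an extracellular c-myc epitope tag, which would allow detection of receptor at the cell surface; neither element is annotated separately in the feature tables. The receptor carries the Y206S substitution, described as disrupting PDGF binding while preserving binding to the human cytomegalovirus trimer. The construct therefore serves for expressing a receptor variant that separates viral glycoprotein recognition from normal growth factor engagement, in work on engineered HCMV receptors. The depositor sequence matches the stated size, whereas the repository's sequencing assembly is roughly 250 nt shorter, though both show the same overall architecture.
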