Addgene plasmid #136435: pCEP4-myc-PDGFRalpha-Y206S
Purpose: Mammalian expression plasmid for c-myc-tagged PDGFRA (Y206S mutant)
Depositing lab: Erik Procko. Depositing organization: University of Illinois at Urbana-Champaign. Publication: Engineered receptors for human cytomegalovirus that are orthogonal to normal human biology. Park J, Gill KS, Aghajani AA, Heredia JD, Choi H, Oberstein A, Procko E. PLoS Pathog. 2020 Jun 19;16(6):e1008647. doi: 10.1371/journal.ppat.1008647. eCollection 2020 Jun. PubMed 32559251.
Backbone
  Vector backbone: pCEP4
  Backbone manufacturer: Invitrogen
  Backbone size w/o insert (bp): 10381
  Total vector size (bp): 13705
  Vector type: Mammalian Expression
  Selectable markers: Hygromycin
Growth in bacteria
  Bacterial resistance: Ampicillin, 100 μg/mL
  Growth temperature: 37°C
  Growth strain: DH5alpha
  Copy number: High Copy
Gene/Insert
  Gene/Insert name: PDGFRalpha (alt names: PDGFRA; platelet-derived growth factor receptor alpha)
  Species: H. sapiens (human)
  Insert size (bp): 3324
  Mutation: Y206S (disrupts PDGF binding, but still binds HCMV trimer)
  GenBank ID: NP_006197.1
  Entrez Gene: PDGFRA (a.k.a. CD140A, PDGFR-2, PDGFR2)
  Promoter: CMV
  Tag / fusion protein: Signal peptide from influenza HA (N terminal on insert); Extracellular c-myc epitope tag
  Cloning method: Restriction Enzyme; 5′ cloning site NheI (not destroyed); 3′ cloning site XhoI (not destroyed)
  Sequencing primers: 5′ CMV_fwd; 3′ EBV_rev
Terms and licenses: Academic/Nonprofit Terms; Industry Terms: Not Available to Industry
How to cite: pCEP4-myc-PDGFRalpha-Y206S was a gift from Erik Procko (Addgene plasmid # 136435 ; http://n2t.net/addgene:136435 ; RRID:Addgene_136435)
